>Addgene plasmid #167987 | pMRX-IP-EGFP-mouse Plaat3 (WT) | addgene full sequence | sequence record 331251 | Addgene NGS Result
GACATTGATTATTGACTAGTTATTAATAGTAATCAATTACGGGGTCATTAGTTCATAGCCCATATATGGA
GTTCCGCGTTACATAACTTACGGTAAATGGCCCGCCTGGCTGACCGCCCAACGACCCCCGCCCATTGACG
TCAATAATGACGTATGTTCCCATAGTAACGCCAATAGGGACTTTCCATTGACGTCAATGGGTGGAGTATT
TACGGTAAACTGCCCACTTGGCAGTACATCAAGTGTATCATATGCCAAGTACGCCCCCTATTGACGTCAA
TGACGGTAAATGGCCCGCCTGGCATTATGCCCAGTACATGACCTTATGGGACTTTCCTACTTGGCAGTAC
ATCTACGTATTAGTCATCGCTATTACCATGCTAGAGAACCATCAGATGTTTCCAGGGTGCCCCAAGGACC
TGAAATGACCCTGTGCCTTATTTGAACTAACCAATCAGTTCGCTTCTCGCTTCTGTTCGCGCGCTTCTGC
TCCCCGAGCTCAATAAAAGAGCCCACAACCCCTCACTCGGCGCGCCAGTCCTCCGATTGACTGAGTCGCC
CGGGTACCCGTGTATCCAATAAACCCTCTTGCAGTTGCATCCGACTTGTGGTCTCGCTGTTCCTTGGGAG
GGTCTCCTCTGAGTGATTGACTACCCGTCAGCGGGGGTCTTTCATTTGGGGGCTCGTCCGGGATCGGGAG
ACCCCTGCCCAGGGACCACCGACCCACCACCGGGAGGTAAGCTGGCCAGCAACTTATCTGTGTCTGTCCG
ATTGTCTAGTGTCTATGACTGATTTTATGCGCCTGCGTCGGTACTAGTTAGCTAACTAGCTCTGTATCTG
GCGGACCCGTGGTGGAACTGACGAGTTCGGAACACCCGGCCGCAACCCTGGGAGACGTCCCAGGGACTTC
GGGGGCCGTTTTTGTGGCCCGACCTGAGTCCAAAAATCCCGATCGTTTTGGACTCTTTGGTGCACCCCCC
TTAGAGGAGGGATATGTGGTTCTGGTAGGAGACGAGAACCTAAAACAGTTCCCGCCTCCGTCTGAATTTT
TGCTTTCGGTTTGGGACCGAAGCCGCGCCGCGCGTCTTGTCTGCTGCAGCATCGTTCTGTGTTGTCTCTG
TCTGACTGTGTTTCTGTATTTGTCTGAAAATATGGGCCCGGGCCAGACTGTTACCACTCCCTTAAGTTTG
ACCTTAGGTCACTGGAAAGATGTCGAGCGGATCGCTCACAACCAGTCGGTAGATGTCAAGAAGAGACGTT
GGGTTACCTTCTGCTCTGCAGAATGGCCAACCTTTAACGTCGGATGGCCGCGAGACGGCACCTTTAACCG
AGACCTCATCACCCAGGTTAAGATCAAGGTCTTTTCACCTGGCCCGCATGGACACCCAGACCAGGTCCCC
TACATCGTGACCTGGGAAGCCTTGGCTTTTGACCCCCCTCCCTGGGTCAAGCCCTTTGTACACCCTAAGC
CTCCGCCTCCTCTTCCTCCATCCGCCCCGTCTCTCCCCCTTGAACCTCCTCGTTCGACCCCGCCTCGATC
CTCCCTTTATCCAGCCCTCACTCCTTCTCTAGGCGCCCCCATATGGCCATATGAGATCTTATATGGGGCA
CCCCCGCCCCTTGTAAACTTCCCTGACCCTGACATGACAAGAGTTACTAACAGCCCCTCTCTCCAAGCTC
ACTTACAGGCTCTCTACTTAGTCCAGCACGAAGTCTGGAGACCTCTGGCGGCAGCCTACCAAGAACAACT
GGACCGACCGGTGGTACCTCACCCTTACCGAGTCGGCGACACAGTGTGGGTCCGCCGACACCAGACTAAG
AACCTAGAACCTCGCTGGAAAGGACCTTACACAGTCCTGCTGACCACCCCCACCGCCCTCAAAGTAGACG
GCATCGCAGCTTGGATACACGCCGCCCACGTGAAGGCTGCCGACCCCGGGGGTGGACCATCCTCTAGACT
GCCGGATCTGCCATCGATATAAAGCTTGCCACCATGGTGAGCAAGGGCGAGGAGCTGTTCACCGGGGTGG
TGCCCATCCTGGTCGAGCTGGACGGCGACGTAAACGGCCACAAGTTCAGCGTGTCCGGCGAGGGCGAGGG
CGATGCCACCTACGGCAAGCTGACCCTGAAGTTCATCTGCACCACCGGCAAGCTGCCCGTGCCCTGGCCC
ACCCTCGTGACCACCCTGACCTACGGCGTGCAGTGCTTCAGCCGCTACCCCGACCACATGAAGCAGCACG
ACTTCTTCAAGTCCGCCATGCCCGAAGGCTACGTCCAGGAGCGCACCATCTTCTTCAAGGACGACGGCAA
CTACAAGACCCGCGCCGAGGTGAAGTTCGAGGGCGACACCCTGGTGAACCGCATCGAGCTGAAGGGCATC
GACTTCAAGGAGGACGGCAACATCCTGGGGCACAAGCTGGAGTACAACTACAACAGCCACAACGTCTATA
TCATGGCCGACAAGCAGAAGAACGGCATCAAGGTGAACTTCAAGATCCGCCACAACATCGAGGACGGCAG
CGTGCAGCTCGCCGACCACTACCAGCAGAACACCCCCATCGGCGACGGCCCCGTGCTGCTGCCCGACAAC
CACTACCTGAGCACCCAGTCCGCCCTGAGCAAAGACCCCAACGAGAAGCGCGATCACATGGTCCTGCTGG
AGTTCGTGACCGCCGCCGGGATCACTCTCGGCATGGACGAGCTGTACAAGGGTTCAGGCTCGGGATCCAT
GCTAGCACCCATACCAGAACCCAAGCCTGGAGACCTGATTGAGATTTTCCGCCCTATGTACAGACACTGG
GCCATCTATGTTGGTGATGGATACGTGATCCACCTGGCTCCTCCAAGTGAAATCGCAGGAGCTGGGGCAG
CCAGCATCATGTCTGCTTTGACTGACAAGGCCATAGTGAAGAAAGAACTGCTGTGCCATGTGGCCGGGAA
GGACAAGTACCAGGTCAATAACAAACATGACGAGGAGTACACCCCACTGCCTCTGAGCAAGATCATCCAG
CGGGCTGAGAGACTGGTGGGGCAGGAGGTGCTCTACAGGCTGACCAGCGAGAACTGTGAGCACTTTGTGA
ATGAACTACGCTATGGAGTTCCTCGGAGTGATCAGGTCAGAGATGCGGTCAAGGCGGTAGGCATCGCTGG
AGTGGGCTTGGCGGCCTTGGGCCTCGTTGGAGTCATGCTCTCCAGAAACAAGAAACAGAAGCAATGACTC
GAGAGCGGCCGCTACGTAAATTCCGCCCCCCCCCCTAACGTTACTGGCCGAAGCCGCTTGGAATAAGGCC
GGTGTGCGTTTGTCTATATGTTATTTTCCACCATATTGCCGTCTTTTGGCAATGTGAGGGCCCGGAAACC
TGGCCCTGTCTTCTTGACGAGCATTCCTAGGGGTCTTTCCCCTCTCGCCAAAGGAATGCAAGGTCTGTTG
AATGTCGTGAAGGAAGCAGTTCCTCTGGAAGTTTCTTGAAGACAAACAACGTCTGTAGCGACCCTTTGCA
GGCAGCGGAACCCCCCACCTGGCGACAGGTGCCTCTGCGGCCAAAAGCCACGTGTATAAGATACACCTGC
AAAGGCGGCACAACCCCAGTGCCACGTTGTGAGTTGGATAGTTGTGGAAAGAGTCAAATGGCTCTCCTCA
AGCGTATTCAACAAGGGGCTGAAGGATGCCCAGAAGGTACCCCATTGTATGGGATCTGATCTGGGGCCTC
GGTGCACATGCTTTACATGTGTTTAGTCGAGGTTAAAAAAACGTCTAGGCCCCCCGAACCACGGGGACGT
GGTTTTCCTTTGAAAAACACGATGATAATATGGCCACAACCGTCGACATGACCGAGTACAAGCCCACGGT
GCGCCTCGCCACCCGCGACGACGTCCCCCGGGCCGTACGCACCCTCGCCGCCGCGTTCGCCGACTACCCC
GCCACGCGCCACACCGTCGACCCGGACCGCCACATCGAGCGGGTCACCGAGCTGCAAGAACTCTTCCTCA
CGCGCGTCGGGCTCGACATCGGCAAGGTGTGGGTCGCGGACGACGGCGCCGCGGTGGCGGTCTGGACCAC
GCCGGAGAGCGTCGAAGCGGGGGCGGTGTTCGCCGAGATCGGCCCGCGCATGGCCGAGTTGAGCGGTTCC
CGGCTGGCCGCGCAGCAACAGATGGAAGGCCTCCTGGCGCCGCACCGGCCCAAGGAGCCCGCGTGGTTCC
TGGCCACCGTCGGCGTCTCGCCCGACCACCAGGGCAAGGGTCTGGGCAGCGCCGTCGTGCTCCCCGGAGT
GGAGGCGGCCGAGCGCGCCGGGGTGCCCGCCTTCCTGGAGACCTCCGCGCCCCGCAACCTCCCCTTCTAC
GAGCGGCTCGGCTTCACCGTCACCGCCGACGTCGAGGTGCCCGAAGGACCGCGCACCTGGTGCATGACCC
GCAAGCCCGGTGCCTGAGTCGACCGCCCGCCCCACGACCCGCAGCGCCCGACCGAAAGGAGCGCACGACC
CCATGGCTCGACGATAAAATAAAAGATTTTATTTAGTCTCCAGAAAAAGGGGGGAATGAAAGACCCCACC
TGTAGGTTTGGCAAGCTAGCTTAAGTAACGCCATTTTGCAAGGCATGGAAAAATACATAACTGAGAATAG
AGAAGTTCAGATCAAGGTCAGGAACAGATGGAACAGCTGAATATGGGCCAAACAGGATATCTGTGGTAAG
CAGTTCCTGCCCCGGCTCAGGGCCAAGAACAGATGGAACAGCTGAATATGGGCCAAACAGGATATCTGTG
GTAAGCAGTTCCTGCCCCGGCTCAGGGCCAAGAACAGATGGTCCCCAGATGCGGTCCAGCCCTCAGCAGT
TTCTAGAGAACCATCAGATGTTTCCAGGGTGCCCCAAGGACCTGAAATGACCCTGTGCCTTATTTGAACT
AACCAATCAGTTCGCTTCTCGCTTCTGTTCGCGCGCTTCTGCTCCCCGAGCTCAATAAAAGAGCCCACAA
CCCCTCACTCGGGGCGCCAGTCCTCCGATTGACTGAGTCGCCCGGGTACCCGTGTATCCAATAAACCCTC
TTGCAGTTGCATCCGACTTGTGGTCTCGCTGTTCCTTGGGAGGGTCTCCTCTGAGTGATTGACTACCCGT
CAGCGGGGGTCTTTCACATGCAGCATGTATCAAAATTAATTTGGTTTTTTTTCTTAAGTATTTACATTAA
ATGGCCATAGTTGCATTAATGAATCGGCCAACGCGCGGGGAGAGGCGGTTTGCGTATTGGGCGCTCTTCC
GCTTCCTCGCTCACTGACTCGCTGCGCTCGGTCGTTCGGCTGCGGCGAGCGGTATCAGCTCACTCAAAGG
CGGTAATACGGTTATCCACAGAATCAGGGGATAACGCAGGAAAGAACATGTGAGCAAAAGGCCAGCAAAA
GGCCAGGAACCGTAAAAAGGCCGCGTTGCTGGCGTTTTTCCATAGGCTCCGCCCCCCTGACGAGCATCAC
AAAAATCGACGCTCAAGTCAGAGGTGGCGAAACCCGACAGGACTATAAAGATACCAGGCGTTTCCCCCTG
GAAGCTCCCTCGTGCGCTCTCCTGTTCCGACCCTGCCGCTTACCGGATACCTGTCCGCCTTTCTCCCTTC
GGGAAGCGTGGCGCTTTCTCATAGCTCACGCTGTAGGTATCTCAGTTCGGTGTAGGTCGTTCGCTCCAAG
CTGGGCTGTGTGCACGAACCCCCCGTTCAGCCCGACCGCTGCGCCTTATCCGGTAACTATCGTCTTGAGT
CCAACCCGGTAAGACACGACTTATCGCCACTGGCAGCAGCCACTGGTAACAGGATTAGCAGAGCGAGGTA
TGTAGGCGGTGCTACAGAGTTCTTGAAGTGGTGGCCTAACTACGGCTACACTAGAAGAACAGTATTTGGT
ATCTGCGCTCTGCTGAAGCCAGTTACCTTCGGAAAAAGAGTTGGTAGCTCTTGATCCGGCAAACAAACCA
CCGCTGGTAGCGGTGGTTTTTTTGTTTGCAAGCAGCAGATTACGCGCAGAAAAAAAGGATCTCAAGAAGA
TCCTTTGATCTTTTCTACGGGGTCTGACGCTCAGTGGAACGAAAACTCACGTTAAGGGATTTTGGTCATG
AGATTATCAAAAAGGATCTTCACCTAGATCCTTTTGCGGCCGGCCGCAAATCAATCTAAAGTATATATGA
GTAAACTTGGTCTGACAGTTACCAATGCTTAATCAGTGAGGCACCTATCTCAGCGATCTGTCTATTTCGT
TCATCCATAGTTGCCTGACTCCCCGTCGTGTAGATAACTACGATACGGGAGGGCTTACCATCTGGCCCCA
GTGCTGCAATGATACCGCGAGACCCACGCTCACCGGCTCCAGATTTATCAGCAATAAACCAGCCAGCCGG
AAGGGCCGAGCGCAGAAGTGGTCCTGCAACTTTATCCGCCTCCATCCAGTCTATTAATTGTTGCCGGGAA
GCTAGAGTAAGTAGTTCGCCAGTTAATAGTTTGCGCAACGTTGTTGCCATTGCTACAGGCATCGTGGTGT
CACGCTCGTCGTTTGGTATGGCTTCATTCAGCTCCGGTTCCCAACGATCAAGGCGAGTTACATGATCCCC
CATGTTGTGCAAAAAAGCGGTTAGCTCCTTCGGTCCTCCGATCGTTGTCAGAAGTAAGTTGGCCGCAGTG
TTATCACTCATGGTTATGGCAGCACTGCATAATTCTCTTACTGTCATGCCATCCGTAAGATGCTTTTCTG
TGACTGGTGAGTACTCAACCAAGTCATTCTGAGAATAGTGTATGCGGCGACCGAGTTGCTCTTGCCCGGC
GTCAACACGGGATAATACCGCGCCACATAGCAGAACTTTAAAAGTGCTCATCATTGGAAAACGTTCTTCG
GGGCGAAAACTCTCAAGGATCTTACCGCTGTTGAGATCCAGTTCGATGTAACCCACTCGTGCACCCAACT
GATCTTCAGCATCTTTTACTTTCACCAGCGTTTCTGGGTGAGCAAAAACAGGAAGGCAAAATGCCGCAAA
AAAGGGAATAAGGGCGACACGGAAATGTTGAATACTCATACTCTTCCTTTTTCAATATTATTGAAGCATT
TATCAGGGTTATTGTCTCATGAGCGGATACATATTTGAATGTATTTAGAAAAATAAACAAATAGGGGTTC
CGCGCACATTTCCCCGAAAAGTGCCACCTGACGTCTAAGAAACCATTATTATCATGACATTAACCTATAA
AAATAGGCGTATCACGAGGCCCTTTCGTCTTCACTATAGGAGCTTGGCCCATTGCATACGTTGTATCCAT
ATCATAATATGTACATTTATATTGGCTCATGTCCAACATTACCGCCATGTT
Features (pLannotate 1.2.2; 15 found; start..end, strand, type, name):
      1..380     +  enhancer       CMV enhancer: human cytomegalovirus immediate early enhancer
    381..676     +  LTR            3' LTR (ΔU3) (fragment): self-inactivating 3' long terminal repeat (LTR) from Moloney murine leukemia virus
    739..1096    +  misc_feature   MMLV Ψ: packaging signal of Moloney murine leukemia virus (MMLV)
   1161..1577    +  CDS            gag (truncated): truncated Moloney murine leukemia virus (MMLV) gag gene lacking the start codon
   1587..1961    +  misc_feature   pol region: Moloney murine leukemia virus (MMLV) pol region containing the splice acceptor site
   1994..2710    +  CDS            EGFP: EGFP is a basic (constitutively fluorescent) green fluorescent protein published in 1996, derived from Aequorea victoria. It is reported to be a rapidly-maturing weak dimer with moderate acid sensitivity.
   2729..3214    +  CDS            Plaat3: PLAT3_MOUSE - Also known as H-rev107 From Mus musculus (Mouse).
   3246..3821    +  misc_feature   IRES2: internal ribosome entry site (IRES) of the encephalomyocarditis virus (EMCV)
   3828..4427    +  CDS            PuroR: puromycin N-acetyltransferase; pac from Streptomyces alboniger; confers resistance to puromycin
   4535..4656    +  LTR            3' LTR (ΔU3) (fragment): self-inactivating 3' long terminal repeat (LTR) from Moloney murine leukemia virus
   4657..5126    +  LTR            LTR: long terminal repeat from Moloney murine leukemia virus
   5192..5244    -  CDS            lacI (fragment): lac repressor; lacI; The lac repressor binds to the lac operator to inhibit transcription in E. coli. This inhibition can be relieved by adding lactose or isopropyl-β-D-thiogalactopyranoside (IPTG).
   5427..6015    -  rep_origin     ori: high-copy-number ColE1/pMB1/pBR322/pUC origin of replication
   6179..7039    -  CDS            AmpR: β-lactamase; bla; confers resistance to ampicillin, carbenicillin, and related antibiotics
   7040..7144    -  promoter       AmpR promoter: bla
