[The description below was written by a language model from this plasmid's Addgene catalogue record and pLannotate feature annotations shown in this document.]
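Description:
pMRX-IP-EGFP-mouse Plaat3 (WT) is a 7.3 kb Moloney murine leukemia virus-based retroviral expression plasmid, built on the pMRX-IPU-EGFP backbone (itself a pMX derivative), for expressing an EGFP-tagged mouse phospholipase in mammalian cells. In bacteria it is maintained through a high-copy ColE1/pUC-type origin and selected with ampicillin via the β-lactamase gene and its native promoter. A short lacI fragment in the backbone appears to be a cloning remnant with no functional role.

The retroviral unit begins with a CMV enhancer fused to partial MMLV LTR sequence, a hybrid 5' LTR arrangement that typically boosts production of genomic RNA in transfected packaging cells. This is followed by the Ψ packaging signal, a truncated gag lacking its start codon (which extends the packaging region), and a pol segment carrying the splice acceptor. Downstream lies the payload: EGFP fused at the N terminus of wild-type mouse Plaat3 (also known as Hrasls3, Pla2g16, or H-rev107; about 489 bp). It is followed by an EMCV IRES and the puromycin N-acetyltransferase gene, and the unit is closed by the 3' MMLV LTR. No separate internal promoter is annotated, so the fusion and the resistance marker are presumably translated from a single LTR-driven bicistronic transcript, linking puromycin resistance to expression of EGFP-Plaat3.

The plasmid can be transfected directly or packaged into retrovirus to generate stably transduced, puromycin-selected cell lines. The EGFP tag allows the localisation of Plaat3 to be followed by fluorescence microscopy. The associated publication concerns PLAAT phospholipases in organelle degradation in the lens, and the "WT" label implies that this construct is a wild-type reference, though the record lists no mutant versions.
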