Addgene plasmid #167987: pMRX-IP-EGFP-mouse Plaat3 (WT)
Purpose: Expresses EGFP-Plaat3 in mammalian cells
Depositing lab: Noboru Mizushima. Depositing organization: The University of Tokyo. Publication: Organelle degradation in the lens by PLAAT phospholipases. Morishita H, Eguchi T, Tsukamoto S, Sakamaki Y, Takahashi S, Saito C, Koyama-Honda I, Mizushima N. Nature. 2021 Apr;592(7855):634-638. doi: 10.1038/s41586-021-03439-w. Epub 2021 Apr 14. PubMed 33854238.
Backbone
  Vector backbone: pMRX-IPU-EGFP
  Backbone manufacturer: Dr.Shoji Yamaoka of Tokyo Medical and Dental University
  Backbone size w/o insert (bp): 6404
  Total vector size (bp): 7331
  Vector type: Mammalian Expression, Retroviral
  Selectable markers: Puromycin
Growth in bacteria
  Bacterial resistance: Ampicillin, 100 μg/mL
  Growth temperature: 37°C
  Growth strain: NEB Stable
  Copy number: High Copy
Gene/Insert
  Gene/Insert name: Hrasls3 (alt names: Plaat3; Pla2g16)
  Species: M. musculus (mouse)
  Insert size (bp): 489
  GenBank ID: NM_001362425.1
  Entrez Gene: Plaat3 (a.k.a. AdPLA, HRSL3, Hrasls3, Hrev107, MLP-3, Pla2g16)
  Tag / fusion protein: EGFP (N terminal on backbone)
Resource information
  A portion of this plasmid was derived from a plasmid made by: It has the pMX backbone
Terms and licenses: Academic/Nonprofit Terms; Industry Terms: Not Available to Industry
How to cite: pMRX-IP-EGFP-mouse Plaat3 (WT) was a gift from Noboru Mizushima (Addgene plasmid # 167987 ; http://n2t.net/addgene:167987 ; RRID:Addgene_167987)
