>Addgene plasmid #167987 | pMRX-IP-EGFP-mouse Plaat3 (WT) | depositor partial sequence | sequence record 326386 | mouse HRASLS3
ATGCTAGCACCCATACCAGAACCCAAGCCTGGAGACCTGATTGAGATTTTCCGCCCTATGTACAGACACT
GGGCCATCTATGTTGGTGATGGATACGTGATCCACCTGGCTCCTCCAAGTGAAATCGCAGGAGCTGGGGC
AGCCAGCATCATGTCTGCTTTGACTGACAAGGCCATAGTGAAGAAAGAACTGCTGTGCCATGTGGCCGGG
AAGGACAAGTACCAGGTCAATAACAAACATGACGAGGAGTACACCCCACTGCCTCTGAGCAAGATCATCC
AGCGGGCTGAGAGACTGGTGGGGCAGGAGGTGCTCTACAGGCTGACCAGCGAGAACTGTGAGCACTTTGT
GAATGAACTACGCTATGGAGTTCCTCGGAGTGATCAGGTCAGAGATGCGGTCAAGGCGGTAGGCATCGCT
GGAGTGGGCTTGGCGGCCTTGGGCCTCGTTGGAGTCATGCTCTCCAGAAACAAGAAACAGAAGCAATGA
